Addgene plasmid #38056: pXCX.CMV.tTA
Depositing lab: James Uney. Depositing organization: University of Bristol. Publication: Increased utility in the CNS of a powerful neuron-specific tetracycline-regulatable adenoviral system developed using a post-transcriptional enhancer. Lee YB, Cosgrave AS, Glover CP, Bienemann A, Heywood D, Hobson RJ, Uney JB. J Gene Med. 2005 May;7(5):576-83. 10.1002/jgm.694 PubMed 15580589.
Backbone
  Vector backbone: pXCXCMV
  Total vector size (bp): 8715
  Vector type: Mammalian Expression, Adenoviral
Growth in bacteria
  Bacterial resistance: Ampicillin, 100 μg/mL
  Growth temperature: 37°C
  Growth strain: NEB Stable
  Copy number: Unknown
Gene/Insert
  Gene/Insert name: tTA (alt name: tet transactivator)
  Promoter: CMV
  Cloning method: Restriction Enzyme; 5′ cloning site unknown (unknown if destroyed); 3′ cloning site unknown (unknown if destroyed)
  Sequencing primers: 5′ CMV-F
Terms and licenses: Academic/Nonprofit Terms; Industry Terms: Not Available to Industry
Depositor comments: Adenoviral plasmid for overexpression of tet transactivator (tTA) from CMV promoter Addgene's sequencing result identified an 82bp insert at bp# 699 when compared to the full plasmid sequence provided by the depositing laboratory. This difference does not affect the function of the plasmid.
How to cite: pXCX.CMV.tTA was a gift from James Uney (Addgene plasmid # 38056 ; http://n2t.net/addgene:38056 ; RRID:Addgene_38056)
