[The description below was written by a language model from this plasmid's Addgene catalogue record and pLannotate feature annotations shown in this document.]
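Description:
pXCX.CMV.tTA is an adenoviral shuttle (transfer) plasmid built on the pXCXCMV backbone for mammalian expression of the tetracycline-controlled transactivator tTA. The bacterial portion is pBR322-like: a ColE1/pMB1 origin accompanied by rop and the bom mobility region, an ampicillin resistance gene with its own promoter as the working selection marker, and only a fragment of the tetracycline resistance gene. The catalogue lists the plasmid at 8715 bp, whereas the annotated depositor sequence is 8801 nt. The depositor comments also note that repository sequencing found an 82 bp insertion relative to the depositor's sequence, which is said not to affect function.

The viral portion corresponds to the left end of human adenovirus serotype 5: an inverted terminal repeat fragment and the Ψ packaging signal, followed by the expression cassette in place of most of the E1 region, and then a residual E1B fragment plus the protein IX and IVa2 genes. In shuttle plasmids of this type, these flanking adenoviral sequences generally provide homology for recombination with an adenoviral genomic construct to generate E1-deleted recombinant virus, although the record does not describe the rescue procedure. The cassette lies in the reverse orientation relative to the ITR. The CMV immediate-early enhancer and promoter drive the tTA coding sequence, a fusion of TetR to the herpes simplex virus VP16 activation domain, and the transcript ends at a bovine growth hormone polyadenylation signal. A T7 promoter and a multiple cloning site remnant sit between the promoter and the insert.

tTA binds Tet-responsive elements and activates transcription only in the absence of tetracycline or doxycycline. The construct therefore serves as the constitutive transactivator component of a Tet-Off regulatable adenoviral system, which the associated publication applied to gene delivery in the central nervous system.
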