Features (pLannotate 1.2.2; 20 found; start..end, strand, type, name):
     10..104     +  repeat_region  ITR (fragment): inverted terminal repeat of human adenovirus serotype 5 inverted
    192..342     +  misc_signal    Ad5 Ψ: packaging signal for adenovirus serotype 5
    460..480     -  promoter       SV40 promoter (fragment): SV40 enhancer and early promoter
    484..708     -  polyA_signal   bGH poly(A) signal: bovine growth hormone polyadenylation signal
    818..1825    -  CDS            tTA: tetracycline-controlled transactivator, comprising a fusion of the tetracycline repressor TetR with the C-terminal activation domain of herpes simplex virus VP16 In the Tet-Off® system, tTA binds to the Tet-responsive element and stimulates transcription only in the absence of tetracycline or doxycycline.
   1828..1866    +  misc_feature   MCS (fragment): pBluescript multiple cloning site
   1955..1973    -  promoter       T7 promoter: promoter for bacteriophage T7 RNA polymerase
   1989..2022    -  LTR            5' LTR (truncated) (fragment): truncated 5' long terminal repeat (LTR) from HIV-1
   2018..2221    -  promoter       CMV promoter: human cytomegalovirus (CMV) immediate early promoter
   2222..2601    -  enhancer       CMV enhancer: human cytomegalovirus immediate early enhancer
   2634..2807    +  CDS            E1B (fragment): E1B55_ADE02 - Experimental evidence at protein level: Swiss-Prot protein existence level 1. Plays a major role to prevent cellular inhibition of viral genome replication. Assembles an SCF-like E3 ubiquitin ligase complex based on the cellular proteins ELOB, ELOC, CUL5 and RBX1, in cooperation with viral E4orf6. This viral RING-type ligase ubiquitinates cellular substrates and targets them to proteasomal degradation: TP53/p53, LIG4, MRE11-RAD50-NBS1 (MRN) complex, ITGA3, DAXX and BLM. Degradation of host TP53/p53 activity is essential for preventing E1A-induced TP53 accumulation that would othe
   2910..3329    +  CDS            IX: CAP9_ADE05 - Experimental evidence at protein level: Swiss-Prot protein existence level 1. Structural component of the virion that acts as a cement protein on the capsid exterior and forms triskelion structures consisting of three molecules that stabilize three hexon trimers at the center of each icosahedral facet and fixes the peripentonal hexons. Dispensable for assembly. During virus entry, recruits the anterograde motor kinesin-1 to the capsid docked at the nuclear pore complex thereby subjecting the docked capsid to a pulling force. The resulting tension leads to capsid disruption, disper
   3395..4729    -  CDS            IVa2: PKG1_ADE05 - Experimental evidence at protein level: Swiss-Prot protein existence level 1. Component of the packaging machinery which encapsidates the viral DNA into preformed capsids and transcriptional activator of the viral major late promoter (MLP). Binds, along with packaging proteins 2 and 3, to the specific packaging sequence on the left end of viral genomic DNA and displays ATPase activity thereby providing the power stroke of the packaging machinery. The activity of packaging protein IVa2 is stimulated by protein 33K which acts as a terminase. May be the protein that pumps DNA into th
   5090..5714    +  CDS            TcR (fragment): tetracycline efflux protein; tet; confers resistance to tetracycline
   5956..6336    -  CDS            YPB1_ECOLX: Protein predicted: Swiss-Prot protein existence level 4. From Escherichia coli.
   6353..6544    +  CDS            rop: Rop protein, which maintains plasmids at low copy number; rop
   6646..6786    +  misc_feature   bom: basis of mobility region from pBR322
   6972..7560    -  rep_origin     ori: high-copy-number ColE1/pMB1/pBR322/pUC origin of replication
   7731..8591    -  CDS            AmpR: β-lactamase; bla; confers resistance to ampicillin, carbenicillin, and related antibiotics
   8592..8696    -  promoter       AmpR promoter: bla
>Addgene plasmid #38056 | pXCX.CMV.tTA | depositor full sequence | sequence record 101577 | pXCX.CMV.tTA sequence 8801 bps
CCCATCATCATAATATACCTTATTTTGGATTGAAGCCAATATGATAATGAGGGGGTGGAGTTTGTGACGT
GGCGCGGGGCGTGGGAACGGGGCGGGTGACGTAGTAGTGTGGCGGAAGTGTGATGTTGCAAGTGTGGCGG
AACACATGTAAGCGCCGGATGTGGTAAAAGTGACGTTTTTGGTGTGCGCCGGTGTATACGGGAAGTGACA
ATTTTCGCGCGGTTTTAGGCGGATGTTGTAGTAAATTTGGGCGTAACCAAGTAATATTTGGCCATTTTCG
CGGGAAAACTGAATAAGAGGAAGTGAAATCTGAATAATTCTGTGTTACTCATAGCGCGTAATATTTGTCT
AGGGCCGCGGGGACTTTGACCGTTTACGTGGAGACTCGCCCAGGTGTTTTTCTCAGGTGTTTTCCGCGTT
CCGGGTCAAAGTTGGCGTTTTATTATTATAGTCAGCTCTAGCTGGTTCTTTCCGCCTCAGAAGCCATAGA
GCCCACCGCATCCCCAGCATGCCTGCTATTGTCTTCCCAATCCTCCCCCTTGCTGTCCTGCCCCACCCCA
CCCCCCAGAATAGAATGACACCTACTCAGACAATGCGATGCAATTTCCTCATTTTATTAGGAAAGGACAG
TGGGAGTGGCACCTTCCAGGGTCAAGGAAGGCACGGGGGAGGGGCAAACAACAGATGGCTGGCAACTAGA
AGGCACAGTCGAGGCTGATCAGCGAGCTCTAGATGCATGCTCGAGCGGCCGCCAGTGTGATGGAATCTGC
AGAATTCCAGCACACTGGCGGCCGTTACTAGTGGATCCTCGCGCCCCCTACCCACCGTACTCGTCAATTC
CAAGGGCATCGGTAAACATCTGCTCAAACTCGAAGTCGGCCATATCCAGAGCGCCGTAGGGGGCGGAGTC
GTGGGGGGTAAATCCCGGACCCGGGGAATCCCCGTCCCCCAACATGTCCAGATCGAAATCGTCTAGCGCG
TCGGCATGCGCCATCGCCACGTCCTCGCCGTCTAAGTGGAGCTCGTCCCCCAGGCTGACATCGGTCGGGG
GGGCCGTCGACAGTCTGCGCGTGTGTCCCGCGGGGAGAAAGGACAGGCGCGGAGCCGCCAGCCCCGCCTC
TTCGGGGGCGTCGTCGTCCGGGAGATCGAGCAGGCCCTCGATGGTAGACCCGTAATTGTTTTTCGTACGC
GCGCGGCTGTACGCGGACCCACTTTCACATTTAAGTTGTTTTTCTAATCCGCATATGATCAATTCAAGGC
CGAATAAGAAGGCTGGCTCTGCACCTTGGTGATCAAATAATTCGATAGCTTGTCGTAATAATGGCGGCAT
ACTATCAGTAGTAGGTGTTTCCCTTTCTTCTTTAGCGACTTGATGCTCTTGATCTTCCAATACGCAACCT
AAAGTAAAATGCCCCACAGCGCTGAGTGCATATAATGCATTCTCTAGTGAAAAACCTTGTTGGCATAAAA
AGGCTAATTGATTTTCGAGAGTTTCATACTGTTTTTCTGTAGGCCGTGTACCTAAATGTACTTTTGCTCC
ATCGCGATGACTTAGTAAAGCACATCTAAAACTTTTAGCGTTATTACGTAAAAAATCTTGCCAGCTTTCC
CCTTCTAAAGGGCAAAAGTGAGTATGGTGCCTATCTAACATCTCAATGGCTAAGGCGTCGAGCAAAGCCC
GCTTATTTTTTACATGCCAATACAATGTAGGCTGCTCTACACCTAGCTTCTGGGCGAGTTTACGGGTTGT
TAAACCTTCGATTCCGACCTCATTAAGCAGCTCTAATGCGCTGTTAATCACTTTACTTTTATCTAATCTA
GACATATGAATTCGATATCAAGCTTATCGATACCGTCGACCTCGAGCGGCCGCCAGTGTGATGGAATCTG
CAGAATTCCAGCACACTGGCGGCCGTTACTAGTGGATCCGAGCTCGGTACCAAGCTTGGGTCTCCCTATA
GTGAGTCGTATTAATTTCGATAAGCCAGTAAGCAGTGGGTTCTCTAGTTAGCCAGAGAGCTCTGCTTATA
TAGACCTCCCACCGTACACGCCTACCGCCCATTTGCGTCAATGGGGCGGAGTTGTTACGACATTTTGGAA
AGTCCCGTTGATTTTGGTGCCAAAACAAACTCCCATTGACGTCAATGGGGTGGAGACTTGGAAATCCCCG
TGAGTCAAACCGCTATCCACGCCCATTGATGTACTGCCAAAACCGCATCACCATGGTAATAGCGATGACT
AATACGTAGATGTACTGCCAAGTAGGAAAGTCCCATAAGGTCATGTACTGGGCATAATGCCAGGCGGGCC
ATTTACCGTCATTGACGTCAATAGGGGGCGTACTTGGCATATGATACACTTGATGTACTGCCAAGTGGGC
AGTTTACCGTAAATACTCCACCCATTGACGTCAATGGAAAGTCCCTATTGGCGTTACTATGGGAACATAC
GTCATTATTGACGTCAATGGGCGGGGGTCGTTGGGCGGTCAGCCAGGCGGGCCATTTACCGTAAGTTATG
TAACGCGGAACTCCATATATGGGCTATGAACTAATGACCCCGTAATTGATTACTATTAATAACTAGTCAA
TAATCAATGTCAACGCGTATATCTGGCCCGTACATCGCTAGAGTGGAAGGTGCTGAGGTACGATGAGACC
CGCACCAGGTGCAGACCCTGCGAGTGTGGCGGTAAACATATTAGGAACCAGCCTGTGATGCTGGATGTGA
CCGAGGAGCTGAGGCCCGATCACTTGGTGCTGGCCTGCACCCGCGCTGAGTTTGGCTCTAGCGATGAAGA
TACAGATTGAGGTACTGAAATGTGTGGGCGTGGCTTAAGGGTGGGAAAGAATATATAAGGTGGGGGTCTT
ATGTAGTTTTGTATCTGTTTTGCAGCAGCCGCCGCCGCCATGAGCACCAACTCGTTTGATGGAAGCATTG
TGAGCTCATATTTGACAACGCGCATGCCCCCATGGGCCGGGGTGCGTCAGAATGTGATGGGCTCCAGCAT
TGATGGTCGCCCCGTCCTGCCCGCAAACTCTACTACCTTGACCTACGAGACCGTGTCTGGAACGCCGTTG
GAGACTGCAGCCTCCGCCGCCGCTTCAGCCGCTGCAGCCACCGCCCGCGGGATTGTGACTGACTTTGCTT
TCCTGAGCCCGCTTGCAAGCAGTGCAGCTTCCCGTTCATCCGCCCGCGATGACAAGTTGACGGCTCTTTT
GGCACAATTGGATTCTTTGACCCGGGAACTTAATGTCGTTTCTCAGCAGCTGTTGGATCTGCGCCAGCAG
GTTTCTGCCCTGAAGGCTTCCTCCCCTCCCAATGCGGTTTAAAACATAAATAAAAAACCAGACTCTGTTT
GGATTTGGATCAAGCAAGTGTCTTGCTGTCTTTATTTAGGGGTTTTGCGCGCGCGGTAGGCCCGGGACCA
GCGGTCTCGGTCGTTGAGGGTCCTGTGTATTTTTTCCAGGACGTGGTAAAGGTGACTCTGGATGTTCAGA
TACATGGGCATAAGCCCGTCTCTGGGGTGGAGGTAGCACCACTGCAGAGCTTCATGCTGCGGGGTGGTGT
TGTAGATGATCCAGTCGTAGCAGGAGCGCTGGGCGTGGTGCCTAAAAATGTCTTTCAGTAGCAAGCTGAT
TGCCAGGGGCAGGCCCTTGGTGTAAGTGTTTACAAAGCGGTTAAGCTGGGATGGGTGCATACGTGGGGAT
ATGAGATGCATCTTGGACTGTATTTTTAGGTTGGCTATGTTCCCAGCCATATCCCTCCGGGGATTCATGT
TGTGCAGAACCACCAGCACAGTGTATCCGGTGCACTTGGGAAATTTGTCATGTAGCTTAGAAGGAAATGC
GTGGAAGAACTTGGAGACGCCCTTGTGACCTCCAAGATTTTCCATGCATTCGTCCATAATGATGGCAATG
GGCCCACGGGCGGCGGCCTGGGCGAAGATATTTCTGGGATCACTAACGTCATAGTTGTGTTCCAGGATGA
GATCGTCATAGGCCATTTTTACAAAGCGCGGGCGGAGGGTGCCAGACTGCGGTATAATGGTTCCATCCGG
CCCAGGGGCGTAGTTACCCTCACAGATTTGCATTTCCCACGCTTTGAGTTCAGATGGGGGGATCATGTCT
ACCTGCGGGGCGATGAAGAAAACGGTTTCCGGGGTAGGGGAGATCAGCTGGGAAGAAAGCAGGTTCCTGA
GCAGCTGCGACTTACCGCAGCCGGTGGGCCCGTAAATCACACCTATTACCGGGTGCAACTGGTAGTTAAG
AGAGCTGCAGCTGCCGTCATCCCTGAGCAGGGGGGCCACTTCGTTAAGCATGTCCCTGACTCGCATGTTT
TCCCTGACCAAATCCGCCAGAAGGCGCTCGCCGCCCAGCGATAGCAGTTCTTGCAAGGAAGCAAAGTTTT
TCAACGGTTTGAGACCGTCCGCCGTAGGCATGCTTTTGAGCGTTTGACCAAGCAGTTCCAGGCGGTCCCA
CAGCTCGGTCACCTGCTCTACGGCATCTCGATCCAGCATATCTCCTCGTTTCGCGGGTTGGGGCGGCTTT
CGCTGTACGGCAGTAGTCGGTGCTCGTCCAGACGGGCCAGGGTCATGTCTTTCCACGGGCGCAGGGTCCT
CGTCAGCGTAGTCTGGGTCACGGTGAAGGGGTGCGCTCCGGGCTGCGCGCTGGCCAGGGTGCGCTTGAGG
CTGGTCCTGCTGGTGCTGAAGCGCTGCCGGTCTTCGCCCTGCGCGTCGGCCAGGTAGCATTTGACCATGG
TGTCATAGTCCAGCCCCTCCGCGGCGTGGCCCTTGGCGCGCAGCTTGCCCTTGGAGGAGGCGCCGCACGA
GGGGCAGTGCAGACTTTTGAGGGCGTAGAGCTTGGGCGCGAGAAATACCGATTCCGGGGAGTAGGCATCC
GCGCCGCAGGCCCCGCAGACGGTCTCGCATTCCACGAGCCAGGTGAGCTCTGGCCGTTCGGGGTCAAAAA
CCAGGTTTCCCCCATGCTTTTTGATGCGTTTCTTACCTCTGGTTTCCATGAGCCGGTGTCCACGCTCGGT
GACGAAAAGGCTGTCCGTGTCCCCGTATACAGACTTGAGAGGCCTGTCCTCGACCGATGCCCTTGAGAGC
CTTCAACCCAGTCAGCTCCTTCCGGTGGGCGCGGGGCATGACTATCGTCGCCGCACTTATGACTGTCTTC
TTTATCATGCAACTCGTAGGACAGGTGCCGGCAGCGCTCTGGGTCATTTTCGGCGAGGACCGCTTTCGCT
GGAGCGCGACGATGATCGGCCTGTCGCTTGCGGTATTCGGAATCTTGCACGCCCTCGCTCAAGCCTTCGT
CACTGGTCCCGCCACCAAACGTTTCGGCGAGAAGCAGGCCATTATCGCCGGCATGGCGGCCGACGCGCTG
GGCTACGTCTTGCTGGCGTTCGCGACGCGAGGCTGGATGGCCTTCCCCATTATGATTCTTCTCGCTTCCG
GCGGCATCGGGATGCCCGCGTTGCAGGCCATGCTGTCCAGGCAGGTAGATGACGACCATCAGGGACAGCT
TCAAGGATCGCTCGCGGCTCTTACCAGCCTAACTTCGATCACTGGACCGCTGATCGTCACGGCGATTTAT
GCCGCCTCGGCGAGCACATGGAACGGGTTGGCATGGATTGTAGGCGCCGCCCTATACCTTGTCTGCCTCC
CCGCGTTGCGTCGCGGTGCATGGAGCCGGGCCACCTCGACCTGAATGGAAGCCGGCGGCACCTCGCTAAC
GGATTCACCACTCCAAGAATTGGAGCCAATCAATTCTTGCGGAGAACTGTGAATGCGCAAACCAACCCTT
GGCAGAACATATCCATCGCGTCCGCCATCTCCAGCAGCCGCACGCGGCGCATCTCGGGCAGCGTTGGGTC
CTGGCCACGGGTGCGCATGATCGTGCTCCTGTCGTTGAGGACCCGGCTAGGCTGGCGGGGTTGCCTTACT
GGTTAGCAGAATGAATCACCGATACGCGAGCGAACGTGAAGCGACTGCTGCTGCAAAACGTCTGCGACCT
GAGCAACAACATGAATGGTCTTCGGTTTCCGTGTTTCGTAAAGTCTGGAAACGCGGAAGTCAGCGCCCTG
CACCATTATGTTCCGGATCTGCATCGCAGGATGCTGCTGGCTACCCTGTGGAACACCTACATCTGTATTA
ACGAAGCGCTGGCATTGACCCTGAGTGATTTTTCTCTGGTCCCGCCGCATCCATACCGCCAGTTGTTTAC
CCTCACAACGTTCCAGTAACCGGGCATGTTCATCATCAGTAACCCGTATCGTGAGCATCCTCTCTCGTTT
CATCGGTATCATTACCCCCATGAACAGAAATCCCCCTTACACGGAGGCATCAGTGACCAAACAGGAAAAA
ACCGCCCTTAACATGGCCCGCTTTATCAGAAGCCAGACATTAACGCTTCTGGAGAAACTCAACGAGCTGG
ACGCGGATGAACAGGCAGACATCTGTGAATCGCTTCACGACCACGCTGATGAGCTTTACCGCAGCTGCCT
CGCGCGTTTCGGTGATGACGGTGAAAACCTCTGACACATGCAGCTCCCGGAGACGGTCACAGCTTGTCTG
TAAGCGGATGCCGGGAGCAGACAAGCCCGTCAGGGCGCGTCAGCGGGTGTTGGCGGGTGTCGGGGCGCAG
CCATGACCCAGTCACGTAGCGATAGCGGAGTGTATACTGGCTTAACTATGCGGCATCAGAGCAGATTGTA
CTGAGAGTGCACCATATGCGGTGTGAAATACCGCACAGATGCGTAAGGAGAAAATACCGCATCAGGCGCT
CTTCCGCTTCCTCGCTCACTGACTCGCTGCGCTCGGTCGTTCGGCTGCGGCGAGCGGTATCAGCTCACTC
AAAGGCGGTAATACGGTTATCCACAGAATCAGGGGATAACGCAGGAAAGAACATGTGAGCAAAAGGCCAG
CAAAAGGCCAGGAACCGTAAAAAGGCCGCGTTGCTGGCGTTTTTCCATAGGCTCCGCCCCCCTGACGAGC
ATCACAAAAATCGACGCTCAAGTCAGAGGTGGCGAAACCCGACAGGACTATAAAGATACCAGGCGTTTCC
CCCTGGAAGCTCCCTCGTGCGCTCTCCTGTTCCGACCCTGCCGCTTACCGGATACCTGTCCGCCTTTCTC
CCTTCGGGAAGCGTGGCGCTTTCTCATAGCTCACGCTGTAGGTATCTCAGTTCGGTGTAGGTCGTTCGCT
CCAAGCTGGGCTGTGTGCACGAACCCCCCGTTCAGCCCGACCGCTGCGCCTTATCCGGTAACTATCGTCT
TGAGTCCAACCCGGTAAGACACGACTTATCGCCACTGGCAGCAGCCACTGGTAACAGGATTAGCAGAGCG
AGGTATGTAGGCGGTGCTACAGAGTTCTTGAAGTGGTGGCCTAACTACGGCTACACTAGAAGGACAGTAT
TTGGTATCTGCGCTCTGCTGAAGCCAGTTACCTTCGGAAAAAGAGTTGGTAGCTCTTGATCCGGCAAACA
AACCACCGCTGGTAGCGGTGGTTTTTTTGTTTGCAAGCAGCAGATTACGCGCAGAAAAAAAGGATCTCAA
GAAGATCCTTTGATCTTTTCTACGGGGTCTGACGCTCAGTGGAACGAAAACTCACGTTAAGGGATTTTGG
TCATGAGATTATCAAAAAGGATCTTCACCTAGATCCTTTTAAATTAAAAATGAAGTTTTAAATCAATCTA
AAGTATATATGAGTAAACTTGGTCTGACAGTTACCAATGCTTAATCAGTGAGGCACCTATCTCAGCGATC
TGTCTATTTCGTTCATCCATAGTTGCCTGACTCCCCGTCGTGTAGATAACTACGATACGGGAGGGCTTAC
CATCTGGCCCCAGTGCTGCAATGATACCGCGAGACCCACGCTCACCGGCTCCAGATTTATCAGCAATAAA
CCAGCCAGCCGGAAGGGCCGAGCGCAGAAGTGGTCCTGCAACTTTATCCGCCTCCATCCAGTCTATTAAT
TGTTGCCGGGAAGCTAGAGTAAGTAGTTCGCCAGTTAATAGTTTGCGCAACGTTGTTGCCATTGCTGCAG
GCATCGTGGTGTCACGCTCGTCGTTTGGTATGGCTTCATTCAGCTCCGGTTCCCAACGATCAAGGCGAGT
TACATGATCCCCCATGTTGTGCAAAAAAGCGGTTAGCTCCTTCGGTCCTCCGATCGTTGTCAGAAGTAAG
TTGGCCGCAGTGTTATCACTCATGGTTATGGCAGCACTGCATAATTCTCTTACTGTCATGCCATCCGTAA
GATGCTTTTCTGTGACTGGTGAGTACTCAACCAAGTCATTCTGAGAATAGTGTATGCGGCGACCGAGTTG
CTCTTGCCCGGCGTCAACACGGGATAATACCGCGCCACATAGCAGAACTTTAAAAGTGCTCATCATTGGA
AAACGTTCTTCGGGGCGAAAACTCTCAAGGATCTTACCGCTGTTGAGATCCAGTTCGATGTAACCCACTC
GTGCACCCAACTGATCTTCAGCATCTTTTACTTTCACCAGCGTTTCTGGGTGAGCAAAAACAGGAAGGCA
AAATGCCGCAAAAAAGGGAATAAGGGCGACACGGAAATGTTGAATACTCATACTCTTCCTTTTTCAATAT
TATTGAAGCATTTATCAGGGTTATTGTCTCATGAGCGGATACATATTTGAATGTATTTAGAAAAATAAAC
AAATAGGGGTTCCGCGCACATTTCCCCGAAAAGTGCCACCTGACGTCTAAGAAACCATTATTATCATGAC
ATTAACCTATAAAAATAGGCGTATCACGAGGCCCTTTCGTCTTCAAGAATT
