>Addgene plasmid #38056 | pXCX.CMV.tTA | addgene partial sequence | sequence record 50534 | pXCX-F 5'-ACAACAGATGGCTGGCAAC-3'
GCGAGCTCTAGATGCATGCTCGAGCGGCCGCCAGTGTGATGGAATCTGCAGAATTCCAGCACACTGGCGG
CCGTTACTAGTGGATCCTCGCGCCCCCTACCCACCGTACTCGTCAATTCCAAGGGCATCGGTAAACATCT
GCTCAAACTCGAAGTCGGCCATATCCAGAGCGCCGTAGGGGGCGGAGTCGTGGGGGGTAAATCCCGGACC
CGGGGAATCCCCGTCCCCCAACATGTCCAGATCGAAATCGTCTAGCGCGTCGGCATGCGCCATCGCCACG
TCCTCGCCGTCTAAGTGGAGCTCGTCCCCCAGGCTGACATCGGTCGGGGGGGCCGTCGACAGTCTGCGCG
TGTGTCCCGCGGGGAGAAAGGACAGGCGCGGAGCCGCCAGCCCCGCCTCTTCGGGGGCGTCGTCGTCCGG
GAGATCGAGCAGGCCCTCGATGGTAGACCCGTAATTGTTTTTCGTACGCGCGCGGCTGTACGCGGACCCA
CTTTCACATTTAAGTTGTTTTTCTAATCCGCATATGATCAATTCAAGGCCGAATAAGAAGGCTGGCTCTG
CACCTTGGTGATCAAATAATTCGATAGCTTGTCGTAATAATGGCGGCATACTATCAGTAGTAGGTGTTTC
CCTTTCTTCTTTAGCGACTTGATGCTCTTGATCTTCCAATACGCAACCTAAAGTAAAATGCCCCACAGCG
CTGAGTGCATATAATGCATTCTCTAGTGAAAAACCTTGTTGGCATAAAAAGGCTAATTGATTTTCGAGAG
TTTCATACTGTTTTTCTGTAGGCCGTGTACCTAAATGTACTTTTGCTCCATCGCGATGACTTAGTAAAGC
ACATCTAAAACTTTTAGCG
