>Addgene plasmid #38056 | pXCX.CMV.tTA | addgene partial sequence | sequence record 101575 | pQE-Fwd 5'-CCCGAAAAGTGCCACCTG-3'
CATGACATTAACCTATAAAAATAGGCGTATCACGAGGCCCTTTCGTCTTCAAGAATTCCCATCATCATAA
TATACCTTATTTTGGATTGAAGCCAATATGATAATGAGGGGGTGGAGTTTGTGACGTGGCGCGGGGCGTG
GGAACGGGGCGGGTGACGTAGTAGTGTGGCGGAAGTGTGATGTTGCAAGTGTGGCGGAACACATGTAAGC
GCCGGATGTGGTAAAAGTGACGTTTTTGGTGTGCGCCGGTGTATACGGGAAGTGACAATTTTCGCGCGGT
TTTAGGCGGATGTTGTAGTAAATTTGGGCGTAACCAAGTAATATTTGGCCATTTTCGCGGGAAAACTGAA
TAAGAGGAAGTGAAATCTGAATAATTCTGTGTTACTCATAGCGCGTAATATTTGTCTAGGGCCGCGGGGA
CTTTGACCGTTTACGTGGAGACTCGCCCAGGTGTTTTTCTCAGGTGTTTTCCGCGTTCCGGGTCAAAGTT
GGCGTTTTATTATTATAGTCAGCTCTAGCTGGTTCTTTCCGCCTCAGAAGCCATAGAGCCCACCGCATCC
CCAGCATGCCTGCTATTGTCTTCCCAATCCTCCCCCTTGCTGTCCTGCCCCACCCCACCCCCCAGAATAG
AATGACACCTACTCAGACAATGCGATGCAATTTCCTCATTTTATTAGGAAAGGACAGTGGGAGTGGCACC
TTCCAGGGTCAAGGAAGGCACGGGGGAGGGGCAAACAACAGATGGCTGGCAACTAGAAGGCACAGTCGAG
GCTGATC
