>Addgene plasmid #38056 | pXCX.CMV.tTA | addgene partial sequence | sequence record 101576 | pShuttle-R 5'-CACAATGCTTCCATCAAACG-3'
AAACAGATACAAAACTACATAAGACCCCCACCTTATATATTCTTTCCCACCCTTAAGCCACGCCCACACA
TTTCAGTACCTCAATCTGTATCTTCATCGCTAGAGCCAAACTCAGCGCGGGTGCAGGCCAGCACCAAGTG
ATCGGGCCTCAGCTCCTCGGTCACATCCAGCATCACAGGCTGGTTCCTAATATGTTTACCGCCACACTCG
CAGGGTCTGCACCTGGTGCGGGTCTCATCGTACCTCAGCACCTTCCACTCTAGCGATGTACGGGCCAGAT
ATACGCGTTGACATTGATTATTGACTAGTTATTAATAGTAATCAATTACGGGGTCATTAGTTCATAGCCC
ATATATGGAGTTCCGCGTTACATAACTTACGGTAAATGGCCCGCCTGGCTGACCGCCCAACGACCCCCGC
CCATTGACGTCAATAATGACGTATGTTCCCATAGTAACGCCAATAGGGACTTTCCATTGACGTCAATGGG
TGGAGTATTTACGGTAAACTGCCCACTTGGCAGTACATCAAGTGTATCATATGCCAAGTACGCCCCCTAT
TGACGTCAATGACGGTAAATGGCCCGCCTGGCATTATGCCCAGTACATGACCTTATGGGACTTTCCTACT
TGGCAGTACATCTACGTATTAGTCATCGCTATTACCATGGTGATGCGGTTTTGGCAGTACATCAATGGGC
GTGGATAGCGGTTTGACTCACGGGGATTTCCAAGTCTCCACCCCATTGACGTCAATGGGAGTTTGTTTTG
GCACCAAAA
