>Addgene plasmid #38056 | pXCX.CMV.tTA | addgene partial sequence | sequence record 103066 | pT3EF1a-R 5'-TGACACCTACTCAGACAATG-3'
AGTGGGAGTGGCACCTTCCAGGGTCAAGGAAGGCACGGGGGAGGGGCAAACAACAGATGGCTGGCAACTA
GAAGGCACAGTCGAGGCTGATCAGCGAGCTCTAGATGCATGCTCGAGCGGCCGCCAGTGTGATGGAATCT
GCAGAATTCCAGCACACTGGCGGCCGTTACTAGTGGATCCTCGCGCCCCCTACCCACCGTACTCGTCAAT
TCCAAGGGCATCGGTAAACATCTGCTCAAACTCGAAGTCGGCCATATCCAGAGCGCCGTAGGGGGCGGAG
TCGTGGGGGGTAAATCCCGGACCCGGGGAATCCCCGTCCCCCAACATGTCCAGATCGAAATCGTCTAGCG
CGTCGGCATGCGCCATCGCCACGTCCTCGCCGTCTAAGTGGAGCTCGTCCCCCAGGCTGACATCGGTCGG
GGGGGCCGTCGACAGTCTGCGCGTGTGTCCCGCGGGGAGAAAGGACAGGCGCGGAGCCGCCAGCCCCGCC
TCTTCGGGGGCGTCGTCGTCCGGGAGATCGAGCAGGCCCTCGATGGTAGACCCGTAATTGTTTTTCGTAC
GCGCGCGGCTGTACGCGGACCCACTTTCACATTTAAGTTGTTTTTCTAATCCGCATATGATCAATTCAAG
GCCGAATAAGAAGGCTGGCTCTGCACCTTGGTGATCAAATAATTCGATAGCTTGTCGTAATAATGGCGGC
ATACTATCAGTAGTAGGTGTTTCCCTTTCTTCTTTAGCGACTTGATGCTCTTGATCTTCCAATACGCAAC
CTAAAGTAAAATGCCCCACAGCGCTGA
