>Addgene plasmid #38056 | pXCX.CMV.tTA | addgene partial sequence | sequence record 103067 | TNT-rtTA 5'-CTAAAGTAAAATGCCCCACAGC-3'
AAAACCTTGTTGGCATAAAAAGGCTAATTGATTTTCGAGAGTTTCATACTGTTTTTCTGTAGGCCGTGTA
CCTAAATGTACTTTTGCTCCATCGCGATGACTTAGTAAAGCACATCTAAAACTTTTAGCGTTATTACGTA
AAAAATCTTGCCAGCTTTCCCCTTCTAAAGGGCAAAAGTGAGTATGGTGCCTATCTAACATCTCAATGGC
TAAGGCGTCGAGCAAAGCCCGCTTATTTTTTACATGCCAATACAATGTAGGCTGCTCTACACCTAGCTTC
TGGGCGAGTTTACGGGTTGTTAAACCTTCGATTCCGACCTCATTAAGCAGCTCTAATGCGCTGTTAATCA
CTTTACTTTTATCTAATCTAGACATATGAATTCGATATCAAGCTTATCGATACCGTCGACCTCGAGCGGC
CGCCAGTGTGATGGAATCTGCAGAATTCCAGCACACTGGCGGCCGTTACTAGTGGATCCGAGCTCGGTAC
CAAGCTTGGGTCTCCCTATAGTGAGTCGTATTAATTTCGATAAGCCAGTAAGCAGTGGGTTCTCTAGTTA
GCCAGAGAGCTCTGCTTATATAGACCTCCCACCGTACACGCCTACCGCCCATTTGCGTCAATGGGGCGGA
GTTGTTACGACATTTTGGAAAGTCCCGTTGATTTTGGTGCCAAAACAAACTCCCATTGACGTCAATGGGG
TGGAGACTTGGAAATCCCCGTGAGTCAAACCGCTATCCACGCCCATTGATGTACTGCCAAAACCGCATCA
CCATGG
