>Addgene plasmid #38056 | pXCX.CMV.tTA | addgene partial sequence | sequence record 103068 | CAG_enh-R 5'-AACGCCAATAGGGACTTTCC-3'
TCATCGCTATTACCATGGTGATGCGGTTTTGGCAGTACATCAATGGGCGTGGATAGCGGTTTGACTCACG
GGGATTTCCAAGTCTCCACCCCATTGACGTCAATGGGAGTTTGTTTTGGCACCAAAATCAACGGGACTTT
CCAAAATGTCGTAACAACTCCGCCCCATTGACGCAAATGGGCGGTAGGCGTGTACGGTGGGAGGTCTATA
TAAGCAGAGCTCTCTGGCTAACTAGAGAACCCACTGCTTACTGGCTTATCGAAATTAATACGACTCACTA
TAGGGAGACCCAAGCTTGGTACCGAGCTCGGATCCACTAGTAACGGCCG
