>Addgene plasmid #38056 | pXCX.CMV.tTA | addgene partial sequence | sequence record 134469 | BGH-rev 5'-TAGAAGGCACAGTCGAGG-3'
ATGGAATCTGCAGAATTCCAGCACACTGGCGGCCGTTACTAGTGGATCCTCGCGCCCCCTACCCACCGTA
CTCGTCAATTCCAAGGGCATCGGTAAACATCTGCTCAAACTCGAAGTCGGCCATATCCAGAGCGCCGTAG
GGGGCGGAGTCGTGGGGGGTAAATCCCGGACCCGGGGAATCCCCGTCCCCCAACATGTCCAGATCGAAAT
CGTCTAGCGCGTCGGCATGCGCCATCGCCACGTCCTCGCCGTCTAAGTGGAGCTCGTCCCCCAGGCTGAC
ATCGGTCGGGGGGGCCGTCGACAGTCTGCGCGTGTGTCCCGCGGGGAGAAAGGACAGGCGCGGAGCCGCC
AGCCCCGCCTCTTCGGGGGCGTCGTCGTCCGGGAGATCGAGCAGGCCCTCGATGGTAGACCCGTAATTGT
TTTTCGTACGCGCGCGGCTGTACGCGGACCCACTTTCACATTTAAGTTGTTTTTCTAATCCGCATATGAT
CAATTCAAGGCCGAATAAGAAGGCTGGCTCTGCACCTTGGTGATCAAATAATTCGATAGCTTGTCGTAAT
AATGGCGGCATACTATCAGTAGTAGGTGTTTCCCTTTCTTCTTTAGCGACTTGATGCTCTTGATCTTCCA
ATACGCAACCTAAAGTAAAATGCCCCACAGCGCTGAGTGCATATAATGCATTCTCTAGTGAAAAACCTTG
TTGGCATAAAAAGGCTAATTGATTTTCGAGAGTTTCATACTGTTTTTCTGTAGGCCGTGTACCTAAATGT
ACTTTTGCTCCATCGCGATGACTTAGTAAAGCACATCTAAAACTTTTAGCGTTATTACGTAAAAAA
